Addgene plasmid #209870: ER-B
Purpose: Dimerization dependent fluorescent protein B anchored to cytosolic face of the endoplasmic reticulum membrane with N-terminal targeting sequence of rabbit CYP2C1
Depositing lab: Sarah Cohen. Depositing organization: University of North Carolina at Chapel Hill. Publication: Contact-FP: A Dimerization-Dependent Fluorescent Protein Toolkit for Visualizing Membrane Contact Site Dynamics. Miner GE, Smith SY, Showalter WK, So CM, Ragusa JV, Powers AE, Zanellati MC, Hsu CH, Marchan MF, Cohen S. Contact (Thousand Oaks). 2024 Feb 4;7:25152564241228911. doi: 10.1177/25152564241228911. eCollection 2024 Jan-Dec. PubMed 38327561.
Backbone
  Vector backbone: mEmerald-C1
  Vector type: Mammalian Expression
Growth in bacteria
  Bacterial resistance: Kanamycin, 50 μg/mL
  Growth temperature: 37°C
  Growth strain: DH5alpha
  Copy number: High Copy
Gene/Insert
  Gene/Insert name: ddGFP B
  Species: Synthetic
  Promoter: CMV
  Tag / fusion protein: Targeting domain of CYP2C1 MDPVVVLGLCLSCLLLLSLWKQSYGGG (N terminal on insert)
  Cloning method: Gibson Cloning
Terms and licenses: Academic/Nonprofit Terms; Industry Terms: Not Available to Industry
Depositor comments: mEmerald was replaced with ddGFP B
How to cite: ER-B was a gift from Sarah Cohen (Addgene plasmid # 209870 ; http://n2t.net/addgene:209870 ; RRID:Addgene_209870)
