[The description below was written by a language model from this plasmid's Addgene catalogue record and pLannotate feature annotations shown in this document.]
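Description:
ER-B is a mammalian expression plasmid built on the mEmerald-C1 backbone, in which the mEmerald coding sequence was replaced by ddGFP B, the "B" partner of a synthetic dimerization-dependent fluorescent protein pair. Expression is driven by the human CMV immediate-early enhancer and promoter and terminated by an SV40 polyadenylation signal. At the N terminus of ddGFP B sits the short targeting domain of rabbit cytochrome P450 CYP2C1, a signal-anchor sequence that inserts into the endoplasmic reticulum membrane and leaves the fused protein exposed on the cytosolic face. The automated annotation labels the fluorescent protein reading frame as dTomato. This most likely reflects sequence similarity, since dimerization-dependent fluorescent proteins were engineered from a Discosoma-derived dimeric scaffold, and it does not indicate a different insert. The small reverse-strand 9xHis fragment called between the targeting sequence and the reporter, as well as the ble and bGH poly(A) fragments, appear to be incidental partial matches.

The plasmid replicates at high copy in E. coli from a ColE1/pUC-type origin and also carries an f1 origin. A single NeoR/KanR (Tn5 aminoglycoside phosphotransferase) cassette is preceded by both a bacterial bla promoter and the SV40 early promoter and is followed by the HSV TK polyadenylation signal. It therefore provides kanamycin selection in bacteria and can allow G418 selection in mammalian cells.

ER-B belongs to a toolkit for visualizing membrane contact sites. The B copy serves as a non-fluorescent partner, and signal arises only when it dimerizes with a complementary A copy anchored to another organelle, which reports where the ER membrane lies close to that organelle in live cells.
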