Features (pLannotate 1.2.2; 17 found; start..end, strand, type, name):
     16..319     +  enhancer       CMV enhancer: human cytomegalovirus immediate early enhancer
    320..523     +  promoter       CMV promoter: human cytomegalovirus (CMV) immediate early promoter
    568..645     +  CDS            CYP2C1 (fragment): CP2C1_RABIT - Experimental evidence at protein level: Swiss-Prot protein existence level 1. Cytochromes P450 are a group of heme-thiolate monooxygenases. In liver microsomes, this enzyme is involved in an NADPH-dependent electron transport pathway. It oxidizes a variety of structurally unrelated compounds, including steroids, fatty acids, and xenobiotics. From Oryctolagus cuniculus (Rabbit).
    650..675     -  CDS            9xHis (fragment): 9xHis affinity tag
    688..1356    +  CDS            dTomato: dTomato is a basic (constitutively fluorescent) orange fluorescent protein published in 2004, derived from Discosoma sp.. It is reported to be a somewhat slowly-maturing dimer with low acid sensitivity.
   1360..1391    +  misc_feature   MCS (fragment): multiple cloning site
   1408..1492    +  CDS            large T antigen (fragment): large T antigen from SV40 (simian virus 40)
   1515..1636    +  polyA_signal   SV40 poly(A) signal: SV40 polyadenylation signal
   1670..2098    -  rep_origin     f1 ori (sequence partly withheld): f1 bacteriophage origin of replication; arrow indicates direction of (+) strand synthesis
   2125..2229    +  promoter       AmpR promoter: bla
   2231..2588    +  promoter       SV40 promoter: SV40 enhancer and early promoter
   2623..3417    +  CDS            NeoR/KanR: aminoglycoside phosphotransferase from Tn5; aph(3')-II (or nptII); confers resistance to neomycin, kanamycin, and G418 (Geneticin®)
   3438..3590    +  CDS            ble (fragment): BLE_KLEPN - Experimental evidence at protein level: Swiss-Prot protein existence level 1. Binding protein with a strong affinity to the bleomycin family of antibiotics. Binds to CL990; an antimitotic-antibiotic compound. From Klebsiella pneumoniae.
   3649..3696    +  polyA_signal   HSV TK poly(A) signal: herpes simplex virus thymidine kinase polyadenylation signal (Cole and Stacy, 1985)
   3787..3803    -  polyA_signal   bGH poly(A) signal (fragment): bovine growth hormone polyadenylation signal
   4025..4613    +  rep_origin     ori: high-copy-number ColE1/pMB1/pBR322/pUC origin of replication
   4728..4772    +  enhancer       CMV enhancer (fragment): human cytomegalovirus immediate early enhancer
>Addgene plasmid #209870 | ER-B | addgene full sequence | sequence record 415452 | Addgene NGS Result
ATATATGGAGTTCCGCGTTACATAACTTACGGTAAATGGCCCGCCTGGCTGACCGCCCAACGACCCCCGC
CCATTGACGTCAATAATGACGTATGTTCCCATAGTAACGCCAATAGGGACTTTCCATTGACGTCAATGGG
TGGAGTATTTACGGTAAACTGCCCACTTGGCAGTACATCAAGTGTATCATATGCCAAGTACGCCCCCTAT
TGACGTCAATGACGGTAAATGGCCCGCCTGGCATTATGCCCAGTACATGACCTTATGGGACTTTCCTACT
TGGCAGTACATCTACGTATTAGTCATCGCTATTACCATGGTGATGCGGTTTTGGCAGTACATCAATGGGC
GTGGATAGCGGTTTGACTCACGGGGATTTCCAAGTCTCCACCCCATTGACGTCAATGGGAGTTTGTTTTG
GCACCAAAATCAACGGGACTTTCCAAAATGTCGTAACAACTCCGCCCCATTGACGCAAATGGGCGGTAGG
CGTGTACGGTGGGAGGTCTATATAAGCAGAGCTGGTTTAGTGAACCGTCAGATCCGCTAGCGCTACCGGT
CGCCACCATGGACCCTGTGGTCGTGCTGGGGCTGTGCCTGAGCTGTCTGCTGCTGCTGAGCCTGTGGAAG
CAGTCCTACGGAGGCGGGGGTGGTGGTGGTAGTGGTGGTGGTGGTAGTGCTGCCACCATCAAAGAGTTCA
TGCGCTTCAAGGTGCGCATGGAGGGCTCCATGAACGGCCACGAGTTCGAGATCGAGGGCGAGGGCGAGGG
CCGCCCCTACGAGGGCACCCAGACCGCCAAGCTGAAGGTGACCAAGGGCGGCCCCCTGCCCTTTGCCTGG
GACATCCTGTCCCCCCAGATCATGTACGGCTCCAAAGCGTACGTGAGGCACCCCGCCGACATCCCCGATT
ACAAGAAGCTGCCCTTCCCCGAGGGCTTCAAGTGGGAGCGCGTGATGAACTTCGAAGACGGCGGTCTGGT
GACCGTTACCCAGGACTCCTCCCTGCAGGACGGCACGCTGATCTGCAAGGTGAAGATTCGCGGCACCAAC
TTCCCCCCCGACGGCCCCGTAATGCAGAAGAAGACCATGGGCTGGGAGGCCTCCACCGAGATGCTGTACC
CCAAGGACGGCGTGCTGAAGGGCCATAGCTATCAGGCCCTGAAGCTGAAGGACGGCGGCCACTACCTGGT
GGAGTTCGAGACCATCTACATGGCCAAGAAGCCCGTGCAACTGCCCGGCGATTACTGTGTGGACACCAAG
CTGGACATCACCTCCCACAACGAGGACTACACCATCGTGGAACAGTACGGGCGCTCCGAGGGCCGCCACC
GTCTGGGCATGGACGAGCGGTACAAGTGACTGCAGTCGACGGTACCGCGGGCCCGGGATCCACCGGATCT
AGATAACTGATCATAATCAGCCATACCACATTTGTAGAGGTTTTACTTGCTTTAAAAAACCTCCCACACC
TCCCCCTGAACCTGAAACATAAAATGAATGCAATTGTTGTTGTTAACTTGTTTATTGCAGCTTATAATGG
TTACAAATAAAGCAATAGCATCACAAATTTCACAAATAAAGCATTTTTTTCACTGCATTCTAGTTGTGGT
TTGTCCAAACTCATCAATGTATCTTAACGCGTAAATTGTAAGCGTTAATATTTTGTTAAAATTCGCGTTA
AATTTTTGTTAAATCAGCTCATTTTTTAACCAATAGGCCGAAATCGGCAAAATCCCTTATAAATCAAAAG
AATAGACCGAGATAGGGT
[37 nt withheld, positions 1769-1805]
AAAGAACGTGGACTCCAACGTCAAAGG
[49 nt withheld, positions 1833-1881]
T
[91 nt withheld, positions 1883-1973]
G
[124 nt withheld, positions 1975-2098]
CAGGTGGCACTTTTCGGGGAAATGTGCGCGGAACCCCTATTTGTTTATTTTTCTAAATACATTCAAATAT
GTATCCGCTCATGAGACAATAACCCTGATAAATGCTTCAATAATATTGAAAAAGGAAGAGTCCTGAGGCG
GAAAGAACCAGCTGTGGAATGTGTGTCAGTTAGGGTGTGGAAAGTCCCCAGGCTCCCCAGCAGGCAGAAG
TATGCAAAGCATGCATCTCAATTAGTCAGCAACCAGGTGTGGAAAGTCCCCAGGCTCCCCAGCAGGCAGA
AGTATGCAAAGCATGCATCTCAATTAGTCAGCAACCATAGTCCCGCCCCTAACTCCGCCCATCCCGCCCC
TAACTCCGCCCAGTTCCGCCCATTCTCCGCCCCATGGCTGACTAATTTTTTTTATTTATGCAGAGGCCGA
GGCCGCCTCGGCCTCTGAGCTATTCCAGAAGTAGTGAGGAGGCTTTTTTGGAGGCCTAGGCTTTTGCAAA
GATCGATCAAGAGACAGGATGAGGATCGTTTCGCATGATTGAACAAGATGGATTGCACGCAGGTTCTCCG
GCCGCTTGGGTGGAGAGGCTATTCGGCTATGACTGGGCACAACAGACAATCGGCTGCTCTGATGCCGCCG
TGTTCCGGCTGTCAGCGCAGGGGCGCCCGGTTCTTTTTGTCAAGACCGACCTGTCCGGTGCCCTGAATGA
ACTGCAAGACGAGGCAGCGCGGCTATCGTGGCTGGCCACGACGGGCGTTCCTTGCGCAGCTGTGCTCGAC
GTTGTCACTGAAGCGGGAAGGGACTGGCTGCTATTGGGCGAAGTGCCGGGGCAGGATCTCCTGTCATCTC
ACCTTGCTCCTGCCGAGAAAGTATCCATCATGGCTGATGCAATGCGGCGGCTGCATACGCTTGATCCGGC
TACCTGCCCATTCGACCACCAAGCGAAACATCGCATCGAGCGAGCACGTACTCGGATGGAAGCCGGTCTT
GTCGATCAGGATGATCTGGACGAAGAGCATCAGGGGCTCGCGCCAGCCGAACTGTTCGCCAGGCTCAAGG
CGAGCATGCCCGACGGCGAGGATCTCGTCGTGACCCATGGCGATGCCTGCTTGCCGAATATCATGGTGGA
AAATGGCCGCTTTTCTGGATTCATCGACTGTGGCCGGCTGGGTGTGGCGGACCGCTATCAGGACATAGCG
TTGGCTACCCGTGATATTGCTGAAGAGCTTGGCGGCGAATGGGCTGACCGCTTCCTCGTGCTTTACGGTA
TCGCCGCTCCCGATTCGCAGCGCATCGCCTTCTATCGCCTTCTTGACGAGTTCTTCTGAGCGGGACTCTG
GGGTTCGAAATGACCGACCAAGCGACGCCCAACCTGCCATCACGAGATTTCGATTCCACCGCCGCCTTCT
ATGAAAGGTTGGGCTTCGGAATCGTTTTCCGGGACGCCGGCTGGATGATCCTCCAGCGCGGGGATCTCAT
GCTGGAGTTCTTCGCCCACCCTAGGGGGAGGCTAACTGAAACACGGAAGGAGACAATACCGGAAGGAACC
CGCGCTATGACGGCAATAAAAAGACAGAATAAAACGCACGGTGTTGGGTCGTTTGTTCATAAACGCGGGG
TTCGGTCCCAGGGCTGGCACTCTGTCGATACCCCACCGAGACCCCATTGGGGCCAATACGCCCGCGTTTC
TTCCTTTTCCCCACCCCACCCCCCAAGTTCGGGTGAAGGCCCAGGGCTCGCAGCCAACGTCGGGGCGGCA
GGCCCTGCCATAGCCTCAGGTTACTCATATATACTTTAGATTGATTTAAAACTTCATTTTTAATTTAAAA
GGATCTAGGTGAAGATCCTTTTTGATAATCTCATGACCAAAATCCCTTAACGTGAGTTTTCGTTCCACTG
AGCGTCAGACCCCGTAGAAAAGATCAAAGGATCTTCTTGAGATCCTTTTTTTCTGCGCGTAATCTGCTGC
TTGCAAACAAAAAAACCACCGCTACCAGCGGTGGTTTGTTTGCCGGATCAAGAGCTACCAACTCTTTTTC
CGAAGGTAACTGGCTTCAGCAGAGCGCAGATACCAAATACTGTTCTTCTAGTGTAGCCGTAGTTAGGCCA
CCACTTCAAGAACTCTGTAGCACCGCCTACATACCTCGCTCTGCTAATCCTGTTACCAGTGGCTGCTGCC
AGTGGCGATAAGTCGTGTCTTACCGGGTTGGACTCAAGACGATAGTTACCGGATAAGGCGCAGCGGTCGG
GCTGAACGGGGGGTTCGTGCACACAGCCCAGCTTGGAGCGAACGACCTACACCGAACTGAGATACCTACA
GCGTGAGCTATGAGAAAGCGCCACGCTTCCCGAAGGGAGAAAGGCGGACAGGTATCCGGTAAGCGGCAGG
GTCGGAACAGGAGAGCGCACGAGGGAGCTTCCAGGGGGAAACGCCTGGTATCTTTATAGTCCTGTCGGGT
TTCGCCACCTCTGACTTGAGCGTCGATTTTTGTGATGCTCGTCAGGGGGGCGGAGCCTATGGAAAAACGC
CAGCAACGCGGCCTTTTTACGGTTCCTGGCCTTTTGCTGGCCTTTTGCTCACATGTTCTTTCCTGCGTTA
TCCCCTGATTCTGTGGATAACCGTATTACCGCCATGCATTAGTTATTAATAGTAATCAATTACGGGGTCA
TTAGTTCATAGCCC
