>Addgene plasmid #209870 | ER-B | depositor partial sequence | sequence record 409279 | ddGFP B gene
GCCACCATCAAAGAGTTCATGCGCTTCAAGGTGCGCATGGAGGGCTCCATGAACGGCCACGAGTTCGAGA
TCGAGGGCGAGGGCGAGGGCCGCCCCTACGAGGGCACCCAGACCGCCAAGCTGAAGGTGACCAAGGGCGG
CCCCCTGCCCTTTGCCTGGGACATCCTGTCCCCCCAGATCATGTACGGCTCCAAAGCGTACGTGAGGCAC
CCCGCCGACATCCCCGATTACAAGAAGCTGCCCTTCCCCGAGGGCTTCAAGTGGGAGCGCGTGATGAACT
TCGAAGACGGCGGTCTGGTGACCGTTACCCAGGACTCCTCCCTGCAGGACGGCACGCTGATCTGCAAGGT
GAAGATTCGCGGCACCAACTTCCCCCCCGACGGCCCCGTAATGCAGAAGAAGACCATGGGCTGGGAGGCC
TCCACCGAGATGCTGTACCCCAAGGACGGCGTGCTGAAGGGCCATAGCTATCAGGCCCTGAAGCTGAAGG
ACGGCGGCCACTACCTGGTGGAGTTCGAGACCATCTACATGGCCAAGAAGCCCGTGCAACTGCCCGGCGA
TTACTGTGTGGACACCAAGCTGGACATCACCTCCCACAACGAGGACTACACCATCGTGGAACAGTACGGG
CGCTCCGAGGGCCGCCACCGTCTGGGCATGGACGAGCGGTACAAG
