>Addgene plasmid #209870 | ER-B | depositor partial sequence | sequence record 409280 | CYP2C1 targeting domain
ATGGACCCTGTGGTCGTGCTGGGGCTGTGCCTGAGCTGTCTGCTGCTGCTGAGCCTGTGGAAGCAGTCCT
ACGGAGGCGGG
